Addgene plasmid #174130: pLenti6.2-coHPDL H258A 3xFlag-V5
Purpose: Expresses codon-optimized catalytically inactive HPDL with a 3xFlag-V5 tag in mammalian cells
Depositing lab: Michael Pacold. Depositing organization: NYU Grossman School of Medicine. Publication: The polar oxy-metabolome reveals the 4-hydroxymandelate CoQ10 synthesis pathway. Banh RS, Kim ES, Spillier Q, Biancur DE, Yamamoto K, Sohn ASW, Shi G, Jones DR, Kimmelman AC, Pacold ME. Nature. 2021 Sep 1. pii: 10.1038/s41586-021-03865-w. doi: 10.1038/s41586-021-03865-w. PubMed 34471290.
Backbone
  Vector backbone: pLenti6.2
  Vector type: Mammalian Expression, Lentiviral
  Selectable markers: Blasticidin
Growth in bacteria
  Bacterial resistance: Ampicillin, 100 μg/mL
  Growth temperature: 30°C
  Growth strain: NEB Stable
  Copy number: Unknown
Gene/Insert
  Gene/Insert name: 4-hydroxyphenylpyruvate dioxygenase like
  Species: H. sapiens (human)
  Mutation: Codon optimized, H258A
  GenBank ID: NM_032756.4
  Entrez Gene: HPDL (a.k.a. 4-HPPD-L, GLOXD1, NEDSWMA, SPG83)
  Tag / fusion protein: 3xFLAG-V5 (C terminal on insert)
Terms and licenses: Academic/Nonprofit Terms; Industry Terms: Not Available to Industry
How to cite: pLenti6.2-coHPDL H258A 3xFlag-V5 was a gift from Michael Pacold (Addgene plasmid # 174130 ; http://n2t.net/addgene:174130 ; RRID:Addgene_174130)
