[The description below was written by a language model from this plasmid's Addgene catalogue record and pLannotate feature annotations shown in this document.]
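Description:
pLenti6.2-coHPDL H258A 3xFlag-V5 is a third-generation-style, self-inactivating HIV-1 lentiviral expression plasmid (about 8.5 kb) for producing a tagged, catalytically inactive form of human HPDL (4-hydroxyphenylpyruvate dioxygenase-like) in mammalian cells. It is maintained in E. coli through a high-copy ColE1/pUC-type origin and an ampicillin resistance gene. An f1 origin and remnants of lac and phage promoter elements from the parental backbone are also present. The viral portion consists of an RSV promoter driving a truncated 5' LTR, the Ψ packaging signal with a gag fragment, the Rev response element, and a ΔU3 3' LTR followed by an SV40 polyadenylation signal. Together these elements allow the genomic RNA to be transcribed, exported in a Rev-dependent manner and packaged when helper functions are supplied in trans. The integrated provirus lacks LTR promoter activity.

Within the transfer cassette, the CMV enhancer/promoter drives a codon-optimized HPDL open reading frame carrying the H258A substitution. The frame is flanked by attB1 and attB2 sites, which indicates that it was introduced by Gateway recombination. Downstream of attB2 lie a 3xFLAG epitope and V5 tag sequences, annotated as one partial and one complete copy, giving the C-terminal 3xFLAG-V5 fusion used for detection or immunoprecipitation. A separate mouse PGK promoter, with a bacterial EM7 promoter behind it, expresses blasticidin S deaminase so that transduced or transfected cells can be selected with blasticidin. The construct is suited to stable expression of an enzymatically dead HPDL, for instance as a negative control alongside the wild-type protein. The associated publication concerns HPDL's role in the 4-hydroxymandelate pathway of CoQ10 synthesis.
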