Features (pLannotate 1.2.2; 34 found; start..end, strand, type, name):
    314..361     +  promoter       EM7 promoter: synthetic bacterial promoter&nbsp
    380..778     +  CDS            BSD: blasticidin S deaminase; Aspergillus terreus BSD; confers resistance to blasticidin
    795..863     +  CDS            nef (fragment): NEF_HV1Z2 - Experimental evidence at protein level: Swiss-Prot protein existence level 1. Extracellular Nef protein targets CD4(+) T-lymphocytes for apoptosis by interacting with CXCR4 surface receptors. From Human immunodeficiency virus type 1 group M subtype D (isolate Z2/CDC-Z34) (HIV-1).
    865..1098    +  LTR            3' LTR (ΔU3): self-inactivating 3' long terminal repeat (LTR) from HIV-1
   1170..1291    +  polyA_signal   SV40 poly(A) signal: SV40 polyadenylation signal
   1331..1466    +  rep_origin     SV40 ori: SV40 origin of replication
   1487..1505    -  promoter       T7 promoter: promoter for bacteriophage T7 RNA polymerase
   1513..1668    +  CDS            lacZα (fragment): LacZα fragment of β-galactosidase; lacZ fragment
   1673..2101    +  rep_origin     f1 ori (sequence partly withheld): f1 bacteriophage origin of replication; arrow indicates direction of (+) strand synthesis
   2154..2258    +  promoter       AmpR promoter: bla
   2259..3119    +  CDS            AmpR: β-lactamase; bla; confers resistance to ampicillin, carbenicillin, and related antibiotics
   3290..3878    +  rep_origin     ori: high-copy-number ColE1/pMB1/pBR322/pUC origin of replication
   4061..4153    +  CDS            lacI (fragment): lac repressor; lacI; The lac repressor binds to the lac operator to inhibit transcription in E. coli. This inhibition can be relieved by adding lactose or isopropyl-β-D-thiogalactopyranoside (IPTG).
   4166..4187    +  protein_bind   CAP binding site: CAP binding activates transcription in the presence of cAMP. E. coli catabolite activator protein
   4202..4232    +  promoter       lac promoter: promoter for the E. coli lac operon
   4240..4256    +  protein_bind   lac operator: The lac repressor binds to the lac operator to inhibit transcription in E. coli. This inhibition can be relieved by adding lactose or isopropyl-β-D-thiogalactopyranoside (IPTG). lac repressor encoded by lacI
   4301..4319    +  promoter       T3 promoter: promoter for bacteriophage T3 RNA polymerase
   4347..4573    +  promoter       RSV promoter: Rous sarcoma virus enhancer/promoter
   4574..4754    +  LTR            5' LTR (truncated): truncated 5' long terminal repeat (LTR) from HIV-1
   4801..4926    +  misc_feature   HIV-1 Ψ: packaging signal of human immunodeficiency virus type 1
   4910..5273    +  CDS            HIV-1 gag (fragment): gag protein from human immunodeficiency virus 1; gag
   5419..5652    +  misc_feature   RRE: The Rev response element (RRE) of HIV-1 allows for Rev-dependent mRNA export from the nucleus to the cytoplasm.
   6029..6129    +  CDS            Rev (fragment): human immunodeficiency virus 1 (HIV-1) Rev protein; rev; enhances nuclear export of unspliced and incompletely spliced viral mRNAs
   6226..6528    +  enhancer       CMV enhancer: human cytomegalovirus immediate early enhancer
   6529..6732    +  promoter       CMV promoter: human cytomegalovirus (CMV) immediate early promoter
   6728..6761    +  LTR            5' LTR (truncated) (fragment): truncated 5' long terminal repeat (LTR) from HIV-1
   6777..6795    +  promoter       T7 promoter: promoter for bacteriophage T7 RNA polymerase
   6883..6907    +  protein_bind   attB1: mutant version of attB; recombination site for the Gateway® BP reaction BP Clonase™
   6913..8025    +  CDS            HPDL: HPDL_HUMAN - Also known as GLOXD1. Experimental evidence at protein level: Swiss-Prot protein existence level 1. May have dioxygenase activity. From Homo sapiens (Human).
   8027..8051    -  protein_bind   attB2: mutant version of attB; recombination site for the Gateway® BP reaction BP Clonase™
   8056..8118    +  CDS            3xFLAG: three tandem FLAG® epitope tags, followed by an enterokinase cleavage site
   8137..8177    +  CDS            V5 tag (fragment): epitope tag from simian virus 5
   8213..8254    +  CDS            V5 tag: epitope tag from simian virus 5
   8287..300     +  promoter       PGK promoter (across the origin): mouse phosphoglycerate kinase 1 promoter
>Addgene plasmid #174130 | pLenti6.2-coHPDL H258A 3xFlag-V5 | addgene full sequence | sequence record 343134 | Addgene NGS Result
CAGCTCGCGTCGTGCAGGACGTGACAAATGGAAGTAGCACGTCTCACTAGTCTCGTGCAGATGGACAGCA
CCGCTGAGCAATGGAAGCGGGTAGGCCTTTGGGGCAGCGGCCAATAGCAGCTTTGCTCCTTCGCTTTCTG
GGCTCAGAGGCTGGGAAGGGGTGGGTCCGGGGGCGGGCTCAGGGGCGGGCTCAGGGGCGGGGCGGGCGCC
CGAAGGTCCTCCGGAGGCCCGGCATTCTGCACGCTTCAAAAGCGCACGTCTGCCGCGCTGTTCTCCTCTT
CCTCATCTCCGGGCCTTTCGACTCTAGACACGTGTTGACAATTAATCATCGGCATAGTATATCGGCATAG
TATAATACGACAAGGTGAGGAACTAAACCATGGCCAAGCCTTTGTCTCAAGAAGAATCCACCCTCATTGA
AAGAGCAACGGCTACAATCAACAGCATCCCCATCTCTGAAGACTACAGCGTCGCCAGCGCAGCTCTCTCT
AGCGACGGCCGCATCTTCACTGGTGTCAATGTATATCATTTTACTGGGGGACCTTGTGCAGAACTCGTGG
TGCTGGGCACTGCTGCTGCTGCGGCAGCTGGCAACCTGACTTGTATCGTCGCGATCGGAAATGAGAACAG
GGGCATCTTGAGCCCCTGCGGACGGTGCCGACAGGTGCTTCTCGATCTGCATCCTGGGATCAAAGCCATA
GTGAAGGACAGTGATGGACAGCCGACGGCAGTTGGGATTCGTGAATTGCTGCCCTCTGGTTATGTGTGGG
AGGGCTAAGCACAATTCGAGCTCGGTACCTTTAAGACCAATGACTTACAAGGCAGCTGTAGATCTTAGCC
ACTTTTTAAAAGAAAAGGGGGGACTGGAAGGGCTAATTCACTCCCAACGAAGACAAGATCTGCTTTTTGC
TTGTACTGGGTCTCTCTGGTTAGACCAGATCTGAGCCTGGGAGCTCTCTGGCTAACTAGGGAACCCACTG
CTTAAGCCTCAATAAAGCTTGCCTTGAGTGCTTCAAGTAGTGTGTGCCCGTCTGTTGTGTGACTCTGGTA
ACTAGAGATCCCTCAGACCCTTTTAGTCAGTGTGGAAAATCTCTAGCAGTAGTAGTTCATGTCATCTTAT
TATTCAGTATTTATAACTTGCAAAGAAATGAATATCAGAGAGTGAGAGGAACTTGTTTATTGCAGCTTAT
AATGGTTACAAATAAAGCAATAGCATCACAAATTTCACAAATAAAGCATTTTTTTCACTGCATTCTAGTT
GTGGTTTGTCCAAACTCATCAATGTATCTTATCATGTCTGGCTCTAGCTATCCCGCCCCTAACTCCGCCC
ATCCCGCCCCTAACTCCGCCCAGTTCCGCCCATTCTCCGCCCCATGGCTGACTAATTTTTTTTATTTATG
CAGAGGCCGAGGCCGCCTCGGCCTCTGAGCTATTCCAGAAGTAGTGAGGAGGCTTTTTTGGAGGCCTAGG
GACGTACCCAATTCGCCCTATAGTGAGTCGTATTACGCGCGCTCACTGGCCGTCGTTTTACAACGTCGTG
ACTGGGAAAACCCTGGCGTTACCCAACTTAATCGCCTTGCAGCACATCCCCCTTTCGCCAGCTGGCGTAA
TAGCGAAGAGGCCCGCACCGATCGCCCTTCCCAACAGTTGCGCAGCCTGAATGGCGAATGGG
[124 nt withheld, positions 1673-1796]
C
[91 nt withheld, positions 1798-1888]
A
[49 nt withheld, positions 1890-1938]
CCTTTGACGTTGGAGTCCACGTTCTTT
[37 nt withheld, positions 1966-2002]
ACCCTATCTCGGTCTATTCTTTTGATTTATAAGGGATTTTGCCGATTTCGGCCTATTGGTTAAAAAATGA
GCTGATTTAACAAAAATTTAACGCGAATTTTAACAAAATATTAACGCTTACAATTTAGGTGGCACTTTTC
GGGGAAATGTGCGCGGAACCCCTATTTGTTTATTTTTCTAAATACATTCAAATATGTATCCGCTCATGAG
ACAATAACCCTGATAAATGCTTCAATAATATTGAAAAAGGAAGAGTATGAGTATTCAACATTTCCGTGTC
GCCCTTATTCCCTTTTTTGCGGCATTTTGCCTTCCTGTTTTTGCTCACCCAGAAACGCTGGTGAAAGTAA
AAGATGCTGAAGATCAGTTGGGTGCACGAGTGGGTTACATCGAACTGGATCTCAACAGCGGTAAGATCCT
TGAGAGTTTTCGCCCCGAAGAACGTTTTCCAATGATGAGCACTTTTAAAGTTCTGCTATGTGGCGCGGTA
TTATCCCGTATTGACGCCGGGCAAGAGCAACTCGGTCGCCGCATACACTATTCTCAGAATGACTTGGTTG
AGTACTCACCAGTCACAGAAAAGCATCTTACGGATGGCATGACAGTAAGAGAATTATGCAGTGCTGCCAT
AACCATGAGTGATAACACTGCGGCCAACTTACTTCTGACAACGATCGGAGGACCGAAGGAGCTAACCGCT
TTTTTGCACAACATGGGGGATCATGTAACTCGCCTTGATCGTTGGGAACCGGAGCTGAATGAAGCCATAC
CAAACGACGAGCGTGACACCACGATGCCTGTAGCAATGGCAACAACGTTGCGCAAACTATTAACTGGCGA
ACTACTTACTCTAGCTTCCCGGCAACAATTAATAGACTGGATGGAGGCGGATAAAGTTGCAGGACCACTT
CTGCGCTCGGCCCTTCCGGCTGGCTGGTTTATTGCTGATAAATCTGGAGCCGGTGAGCGTGGGTCTCGCG
GTATCATTGCAGCACTGGGGCCAGATGGTAAGCCCTCCCGTATCGTAGTTATCTACACGACGGGGAGTCA
GGCAACTATGGATGAACGAAATAGACAGATCGCTGAGATAGGTGCCTCACTGATTAAGCATTGGTAACTG
TCAGACCAAGTTTACTCATATATACTTTAGATTGATTTAAAACTTCATTTTTAATTTAAAAGGATCTAGG
TGAAGATCCTTTTTGATAATCTCATGACCAAAATCCCTTAACGTGAGTTTTCGTTCCACTGAGCGTCAGA
CCCCGTAGAAAAGATCAAAGGATCTTCTTGAGATCCTTTTTTTCTGCGCGTAATCTGCTGCTTGCAAACA
AAAAAACCACCGCTACCAGCGGTGGTTTGTTTGCCGGATCAAGAGCTACCAACTCTTTTTCCGAAGGTAA
CTGGCTTCAGCAGAGCGCAGATACCAAATACTGTTCTTCTAGTGTAGCCGTAGTTAGGCCACCACTTCAA
GAACTCTGTAGCACCGCCTACATACCTCGCTCTGCTAATCCTGTTACCAGTGGCTGCTGCCAGTGGCGAT
AAGTCGTGTCTTACCGGGTTGGACTCAAGACGATAGTTACCGGATAAGGCGCAGCGGTCGGGCTGAACGG
GGGGTTCGTGCACACAGCCCAGCTTGGAGCGAACGACCTACACCGAACTGAGATACCTACAGCGTGAGCT
ATGAGAAAGCGCCACGCTTCCCGAAGGGAGAAAGGCGGACAGGTATCCGGTAAGCGGCAGGGTCGGAACA
GGAGAGCGCACGAGGGAGCTTCCAGGGGGAAACGCCTGGTATCTTTATAGTCCTGTCGGGTTTCGCCACC
TCTGACTTGAGCGTCGATTTTTGTGATGCTCGTCAGGGGGGCGGAGCCTATGGAAAAACGCCAGCAACGC
GGCCTTTTTACGGTTCCTGGCCTTTTGCTGGCCTTTTGCTCACATGTTCTTTCCTGCGTTATCCCCTGAT
TCTGTGGATAACCGTATTACCGCCTTTGAGTGAGCTGATACCGCTCGCCGCAGCCGAACGACCGAGCGCA
GCGAGTCAGTGAGCGAGGAAGCGGAAGAGCGCCCAATACGCAAACCGCCTCTCCCCGCGCGTTGGCCGAT
TCATTAATGCAGCTGGCACGACAGGTTTCCCGACTGGAAAGCGGGCAGTGAGCGCAACGCAATTAATGTG
AGTTAGCTCACTCATTAGGCACCCCAGGCTTTACACTTTATGCTTCCGGCTCGTATGTTGTGTGGAATTG
TGAGCGGATAACAATTTCACACAGGAAACAGCTATGACCATGATTACGCCAAGCGCGCAATTAACCCTCA
CTAAAGGGAACAAAAGCTGGAGCTGCAAGCTTAATGTAGTCTTATGCAATACTCTTGTAGTCTTGCAACA
TGGTAACGATGAGTTAGCAACATGCCTTACAAGGAGAGAAAAAGCACCGTGCATGCCGATTGGTGGAAGT
AAGGTGGTACGATCGTGCCTTATTAGGAAGGCAACAGACGGGTCTGACATGGATTGGACGAACCACTGAA
TTGCCGCATTGCAGAGATATTGTATTTAAGTGCCTAGCTCGATACATAAACGGGTCTCTCTGGTTAGACC
AGATCTGAGCCTGGGAGCTCTCTGGCTAACTAGGGAACCCACTGCTTAAGCCTCAATAAAGCTTGCCTTG
AGTGCTTCAAGTAGTGTGTGCCCGTCTGTTGTGTGACTCTGGTAACTAGAGATCCCTCAGACCCTTTTAG
TCAGTGTGGAAAATCTCTAGCAGTGGCGCCCGAACAGGGACTTGAAAGCGAAAGGGAAACCAGAGGAGCT
CTCTCGACGCAGGACTCGGCTTGCTGAAGCGCGCACGGCAAGAGGCGAGGGGCGGCGACTGGTGAGTACG
CCAAAAATTTTGACTAGCGGAGGCTAGAAGGAGAGAGATGGGTGCGAGAGCGTCAGTATTAAGCGGGGGA
GAATTAGATCGCGATGGGAAAAAATTCGGTTAAGGCCAGGGGGAAAGAAAAAATATAAATTAAAACATAT
AGTATGGGCAAGCAGGGAGCTAGAACGATTCGCAGTTAATCCTGGCCTGTTAGAAACATCAGAAGGCTGT
AGACAAATACTGGGACAGCTACAACCATCCCTTCAGACAGGATCAGAAGAACTTAGATCATTATATAATA
CAGTAGCAACCCTCTATTGTGTGCATCAAAGGATAGAGATAAAAGACACCAAGGAAGCTTTAGACAAGAT
AGAGGAAGAGCAAAACAAAAGTAAGACCACCGCACAGCAAGCGGCCGCTGATCTTCAGACCTGGAGGAGG
AGATATGAGGGACAATTGGAGAAGTGAATTATATAAATATAAAGTAGTAAAAATTGAACCATTAGGAGTA
GCACCCACCAAGGCAAAGAGAAGAGTGGTGCAGAGAGAAAAAAGAGCAGTGGGAATAGGAGCTTTGTTCC
TTGGGTTCTTGGGAGCAGCAGGAAGCACTATGGGCGCAGCGTCAATGACGCTGACGGTACAGGCCAGACA
ATTATTGTCTGGTATAGTGCAGCAGCAGAACAATTTGCTGAGGGCTATTGAGGCGCAACAGCATCTGTTG
CAACTCACAGTCTGGGGCATCAAGCAGCTCCAGGCAAGAATCCTGGCTGTGGAAAGATACCTAAAGGATC
AACAGCTCCTGGGGATTTGGGGTTGCTCTGGAAAACTCATTTGCACCACTGCTGTGCCTTGGAATGCTAG
TTGGAGTAATAAATCTCTGGAACAGATTTGGAATCACACGACCTGGATGGAGTGGGACAGAGAAATTAAC
AATTACACAAGCTTAATACACTCCTTAATTGAAGAATCGCAAAACCAGCAAGAAAAGAATGAACAAGAAT
TATTGGAATTAGATAAATGGGCAAGTTTGTGGAATTGGTTTAACATAACAAATTGGCTGTGGTATATAAA
ATTATTCATAATGATAGTAGGAGGCTTGGTAGGTTTAAGAATAGTTTTTGCTGTACTTTCTATAGTGAAT
AGAGTTAGGCAGGGATATTCACCATTATCGTTTCAGACCCACCTCCCAACCCCGAGGGGACCCGACAGGC
CCGAAGGAATAGAAGAAGAAGGTGGAGAGAGAGACAGAGACAGATCCATTCGATTAGTGAACGGATCTCG
ACGGTATCGATGTCGACGTTAACGCTAGCGACTGGGTCTGCGATGTCGACGTTAACGCTAGCGACTGGGT
CTGCGATAAGCTTGGGAGTTCCGCGTTACATAACTTACGGTAAATGGCCCGCCTGGCTGACCGCCCAACG
ACCCCCGCCCATTGACGTCAATAATGACGTATGTTCCCATAGTAACGCCAATAGGGACTTTCCATTGACG
TCAATGGGTGGAGTATTTACGGTAAACTGCCCACTTGGCAGTACATCAAGTGTATCATATGCCAAGTACG
CCCCCTATTGACGTCAATGACGGTAAATGGCCCGCCTGGCATTATGCCCAGTACATGACCTTATGGGACT
TTCCTACTTGGCAGTACATCTAGTATTAGTCATCGCTATTACCATGGTGATGCGGTTTTGGCAGTACATC
AATGGGCGTGGATAGCGGTTTGACTCACGGGGATTTCCAAGTCTCCACCCCATTGACGTCAATGGGAGTT
TGTTTTGGCACCAAAATCAACGGGACTTTCCAAAATGTCGTAACAACTCCGCCCCATTGACGCAAATGGG
CGGTAGGCGTGTACGGTGGGAGGTCTATATAAGCAGAGCTCTCTGGCTAACTAGAGAACCCACTGCTTAC
TGGCTTATCGAAATTAATACGACTCACTATAGGGAGACCCAAGCTGGCTAGCGTTTAAACTTAAGCTTGG
TACCGAGCTCGGATCCACTAGTCCAGTGTGGTGGAATTCTGCAGATATCAACAAGTTTGTACAAAAAAGC
AGGCTTCACCATGGCGGCGCCAGCGCTCCGTCTGTGTCACATTGCGTTCCACGTTCCGGCCGGTCAACCA
CTGGCGCGTAATCTGCAGCGTCTGTTTGGCTTTCAGCCACTGGCCAGCCGTGAAGTTGATGGTTGGCGCC
AGCTGGCGCTCCGTAGTGGCGATGCGGTTTTTCTGGTGAATGAGGGTGCCGGCAGTGGCGAACCACTGTA
TGGTCTTGATCCACGCCATGCGGTGCCAAGTGCGACCAATCTGTGCTTCGATGTGGCGGATGCCGGTGCG
GCCACCCGCGAACTGGCGGCGCTGGGTTGTAGTGTTCCGGTTCCGCCGGTTCGTGTTCGCGATGCGCAAG
GTGCCGCGACGTATGCGGTTGTTAGCAGCCCGGCGGGTATTCTGAGTCTCACGCTGCTGGAACGTGCGGG
TTATCGTGGTCCATTTCTGCCGGGCTTTCGTCCGGTTAGCAGTGCCCCGGGTCCGGGTTGGGTTAGTCGT
GTTGACCATCTGACGCTGGCGTGCACCCCGGGTAGTAGCCCAACGCTGCTCCGTTGGTTTCACGACTGTC
TGGGCTTCTGCCATCTGCCGCTGAGTCCGGGCGAAGATCCGGAACTGGGTCTGGAAATGACGGCCGGCTT
TGGTCTCGGTGGTCTGCGTCTGACGGCCCTCCAAGCCCAACCGGGCAGCATTGTTCCAACCCTCGTTCTG
GCGGAAAGTCTGCCGGGTGCCACGACCCGTCAAGATCAAGTGGAACAGTTTCTGGCGCGCCACAAAGGTC
CGGGTCTCCAAGCTGTGGGCCTCTACACCCCGAATATTGTTGAAGCCACCGAAGGTGTTGCGACCGCCGG
TGGCCAATTTCTGGCCCCACCGGGCGCCTACTACCAACAACCGGGCAAAGAGCGCCAAATTCGCGCGGCC
GGTCACGAACCACATCTGCTGGCCCGCCAAGGTATTCTGCTCGATGGCGACAAGGGCAAGTTTCTGCTCC
AAGTTTTCACCAAGAGTCTGTTCACCGAAGACACCTTCTTTCTGGAGCTGATCCAGCGTCAAGGCGCCAC
GGGTTTTGGCCAAGGCAACATCCGTGCGCTGTGGCAGAGTGTTCAAGAACAGAGCGCCCGTAGCCAAGAA
GCCCACCCAGCTTTCTTGTACAAAGTGGTTGATTACAAAGACCATGACGGTGATTATAAAGATCATGACA
TCGACTACAAGGATGACGATGACAAGGGCTCGGGCTCGACCTCGGGTAAGCCTATCCCTAACCCTCTCCT
CGGTCTCGATTCTACATGATAACTCGAGTCTAGAGGGCCCGCGGTTCGAAGGTAAGCCTATCCCTAACCC
TCTCCTCGGTCTCGATTCTACGCGTACCGGTTAGTAATGACGATGGTACCTACCGGGTAGGGGAGGCGCT
TTTCCCAAGGCAGTCTGGAGCATGCGCTTTAGCAGCCCCGCTGGGCACTTGGCGCTACACAAGTGGCCTC
TGGCCTCGCACACATTCCACATCCACCGGTAGGCGCCAACCGGCTCCGTTCTTTGGTGGCCCCTTCGCGC
CACCTTCTACTCCTCCCCTAGTCAGGAAGTTCCCCCCCGCCCCG
